Addgene plasmid #63655: pCfB2802
Purpose: pCfB2802 is a vector for multiple integrations at sites sharing homology with Ty1Cons1. The selective marker is Kl.LEU2. Additionally it contains a PTEF1-GFP as reporter.
Depositing lab: Irina Borodina & Jerome Maury. Depositing organization: Danmarks Tekniske Universitet. Publication: EasyCloneMulti: A Set of Vectors for Simultaneous and Multiple Genomic Integrations in Saccharomyces cerevisiae. Maury J, Germann SM, Baallal Jacobsen SA, Jensen NB, Kildegaard KR, Herrgard MJ, Schneider K, Koza A, Forster J, Nielsen J, Borodina I. PLoS One. 2016 Mar 2;11(3):e0150394. doi: 10.1371/journal.pone.0150394. eCollection 2016. PONE-D-15-45506 PubMed 26934490.
Backbone
  Vector backbone: see publication
  Total vector size (bp): 7460
  Vector type: Yeast Expression, Cre/Lox
  Selectable markers: LEU2
Growth in bacteria
  Bacterial resistance: Ampicillin, 100 μg/mL
  Growth temperature: 37°C
  Growth strain: DH5alpha
  Copy number: Unknown
Gene/Insert
  Gene/Insert name: GFP
  Promoter: TEF1 promoter
  Cloning method: Unknown
  Sequencing primers: 5′ TEF-seq
Terms and licenses: Academic/Nonprofit Terms; Industry Terms: Not Available to Industry
Depositor comments: Please see previous FEMS Yeast Research paper for more details: http://femsyr.oxfordjournals.org/content/14/2/238 Feature list: T CYC1 6..195 loxP 243..302 T K.l. URA3 303..425 Degradation tag 426..476 K.l. LEU2 477..1562 P K.l. LEU2 1563..2592 loxP 2609..2642 Consensus Ty1Cons1 3' 2782..2989 pUC ori 3762..4405 AmpR 4508..5366 Consensus Ty1Cons1 5' 5810..6043 T ADH1 6070..6264 P TEF1 6283..6702 GFP 6712..7428
How to cite: pCfB2802 was a gift from Irina Borodina & Jerome Maury (Addgene plasmid # 63655 ; http://n2t.net/addgene:63655 ; RRID:Addgene_63655)
