[The description below was written by a language model from this plasmid's Addgene catalogue record and pLannotate feature annotations shown in this document.]
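Description:
pCfB2802 is a yeast integrative expression vector from the EasyCloneMulti set, designed to insert a cassette at multiple genomic sites in Saccharomyces cerevisiae that share homology with the Ty1Cons1 consensus sequence of Ty1 retrotransposon elements. It has no yeast replication origin in the recorded features, so stable maintenance in yeast depends on chromosomal integration. In E. coli it is propagated through a high-copy pUC-type origin with ampicillin resistance (AmpR). The backbone itself is not named in the record. The catalogue lists a size of 7460 bp, whereas the deposited sequence is 7420 nt, and the depositor's feature coordinates are offset slightly from the automated annotation.

The integrating segment is bounded by the 5' and 3' Ty1Cons1 homology arms, which lie on either side of the bacterial backbone in the circular map. Between the arms, the TEF1 promoter drives a GFP reporter, annotated by sequence as superfolder GFP, followed by the CYC1 terminator. An ADH1 terminator sits in the opposite orientation next to the TEF1 promoter. Selection uses Kluyveromyces lactis LEU2 under its own promoter. According to the depositor's feature list, the marker carries a degradation tag and is followed by a K. lactis URA3 terminator. A destabilised marker of this kind would be expected to favour clones carrying several integrated copies, in line with the vector's stated purpose. The marker is flanked by loxP sites, so Cre recombinase can excise it for reuse. Minimal FRT sites and small fragments of lacZα, KanR and rrnB terminators also appear in the automated annotation and look like backbone remnants. The GFP reporter gives a readout of expression from the integrated copies.
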