Features (pLannotate 1.2.2; 23 found; start..end, strand, type, name):
      6..195     +  terminator     CYC1 terminator: S. cerevisiae CYC1; transcription terminator for CYC1
    243..276     -  protein_bind   loxP: Cre-mediated recombination occurs in the 8-bp core sequence (GCATACAT). Cre recombinase
    461..1540    -  CDS            LEU2: LEU3_YEAST - Experimental evidence at protein level: Swiss-Prot protein existence level 1. Catalyzes the oxidation of 3-carboxy-2-hydroxy-4- methylpentanoate (3-isopropylmalate) to 3-carboxy-4-methyl-2- oxopentanoate. The product decarboxylates to 4-methyl-2 oxopentanoate. From Saccharomyces cerevisiae (strain ATCC 204508 / S288c) (Baker's yeast).
   2059..2610    -  CDS            RLP7 (fragment): RLP7_YEAST - Also known as RPL7. Experimental evidence at protein level: Swiss-Prot protein existence level 1. Involved in the biogenesis of the 60S ribosomal subunit. May act as a specificity factor that binds precursor rRNAs and tethers the enzymes that carry out the early 5' to 3' exonucleolytic reactions that generate the mature rRNAs. From Saccharomyces cerevisiae (strain ATCC 204508 / S288c) (Baker's yeast).
   2593..2626    -  protein_bind   loxP: Cre-mediated recombination occurs in the 8-bp core sequence (GCATACAT). Cre recombinase
   2670..2688    -  promoter       T7 promoter: promoter for bacteriophage T7 RNA polymerase
   2696..2747    +  CDS            lacZα (fragment): LacZα fragment of β-galactosidase; lacZ fragment
   2805..2903    +  CDS            YE38A_YEAST: Protein predicted: Swiss-Prot protein existence level 4. From Saccharomyces cerevisiae (strain ATCC 204508 / S288c) (Baker's yeast).
   2989..3022    -  protein_bind   FRT (minimal): supports FLP-mediated excision but not integration (Turan and Bode, 2011) FLP recombinase from the Saccharomyces cerevisiae 2μ plasmid
   3492..3511    +  CDS            lacZα (fragment): LacZα fragment of β-galactosidase; lacZ fragment
   3536..3553    -  terminator     rrnB T2 terminator (fragment): transcription terminator T2 from the E. coli rrnB gene
   3778..4366    -  rep_origin     ori: high-copy-number ColE1/pMB1/pBR322/pUC origin of replication
   4490..5350    -  CDS            AmpR: β-lactamase; bla; confers resistance to ampicillin, carbenicillin, and related antibiotics
   5353..5449    -  promoter       AmpR promoter (fragment): bla
   5479..5503    -  CDS            KanR (fragment): aminoglycoside phosphotransferase; aph(3')-Ia; confers resistance to kanamycin
   5532..5647    +  ncRNA          5S rRNA: Accession: RF00001 - 5S ribosomal RNA
   5651..5691    +  terminator     rrnB T1 terminator (fragment): transcription terminator T1 from the E. coli rrnB gene
   5735..5768    +  protein_bind   FRT (minimal): supports FLP-mediated excision but not integration (Turan and Bode, 2011) FLP recombinase from the Saccharomyces cerevisiae 2μ plasmid
   5829..5906    +  CDS            YD340_YEAST (fragment): Protein uncertain: Swiss-Prot protein existence level 5. From Saccharomyces cerevisiae (strain ATCC 204508 / S288c) (Baker's yeast).
   5907..5996    -  CDS            YD34A_YEAST (fragment): Protein predicted: Swiss-Prot protein existence level 4. From Saccharomyces cerevisiae (strain ATCC 204508 / S288c) (Baker's yeast).
   6054..6219    -  terminator     ADH1 terminator: S. cerevisiae ADH1; transcription terminator for the S. cerevisiae alcohol dehydrogenase 1 (ADH1) gene
   6275..6674    +  promoter       TEF1 promoter: S. cerevisiae TEF1; promoter for EF-1α
   6696..7409    +  CDS            superfolder GFP: GFP variant that folds robustly even when fused to poorly folded proteins (Pédelacq et al., 2006)
>Addgene plasmid #63655 | pCfB2802 | depositor full sequence | sequence record 148963 | pCfB2802 sequence 7420 bps
CATTCATCCGCTCTAACCGAAAAGGAAGGAGTTAGACAACCTGAAGTCTAGGTCCCTATTTATTTTTTTA
TAGTTATGTTAGTATTAAGAACGTTATTTATATTTCAAATTTTTCTTTTTTTTCTGTACAGACGCGTGTA
CGCATGTAACATTATACTGAAAACCTTGCTTGAGAAGGTTTTGGGACGCTCGAAGATCGCGTCAGCTGAA
GCTTCGTACGCTGCAGGTCGACAACCCTTAATATAACTTCGTATAATGTATGCTATACGAAGTTATTAGG
TCTAGAGATCCCAATACAACAGATCACGTGATCTTTTTGTAAGATGAAGTTGAAGTAGTGTTGCACCGTG
CCAATGCAGGTGGCTATTAGATTAAATATGTGATTTGTTCTATTAAGTTTCCTGTATAATTACAAATGAA
TAACGAAATGAGACAAAGAAGAGAACCAATTTTTACAAGCAGCCAAGATTTCCTTGACAGCCTTGGCGAT
AGCATCGCCAACCTCAGTGGTAGAGTTAGAACCACCAAGGTCACCGGTTCTGACACCTGCATCCAAGACA
TTTCTAACAGCTTCTTCAAGAGCCCTACCTTCTTCAACCAAATCCAAGGATAACTTCAACATCATAGCTG
CAGATAAGATGGTAGCAATTGGGTTAACCTTGTTTGCTGGTAAATCTGGGGCAGAACCATGACATGGTTC
GTACAAACCGAATGCCTTGTTAGTGTCAGGTAGGGAAGCTAGAGATGCAGAAGGTAATAAACCCAAAGAA
CCTGGAATAACAGAGGCTTCATCGGAGATAATATCACCAAACATGTTGTTGGTAATAACAACACCGTTTA
GCTTAGTTGGTGATTTAACCAAAATCATAGCAGCAGAGTCGATCAATTGGTGCTGAACAGTTAATTGTGG
GAACTCAGTCTTGATGGTTTCTTCAACAGTCTTTCTCCACAATCTGGAAGAGGCAAGCACGTTAGCCTTG
TCAAGTGACCAGATTGGTAATGGTGGGTTTTGTTGCAATGCCAAGAAAGCAGCCATTCTTGTAATTCTTT
GAACTTCAGGAACACTGTATTTCTCAGAGTCCCAAGCAACTCCGTCACCTTCATCTTCTTTTCTTTCACC
AAAGTAGATACCACCAACCAATTCTCTAACGACGACGAAATCGGTACCCTTTGCATATTCAGGCTTCAAA
GGAGAAAGATCTAGTAAAGAATCAGAAGCAAAGTTACATGGTCTTAAGTTGGCGTATAGACCCAATTCCT
TTCTGATCTTCAATAGACCTTGTTCTGGTCTAACTGCGCCCGTACCCCATTTTGGACCACCAACAGCACC
TAGTAAGACAGCATCGGCTTTCTTAGAGGCTTCTAGAGCTTCATCTGGTAAAGGAGTGCCAGTGGCATCG
ATGGCAGCACCCCCGATCAAGTGATGTTGGAAATTGAACTTAATTTCTGGACGGACTTCAGCAATGGCAT
TCAAGACCTTAATAGCTTCGTCAGTAACTTCTTTACCGACGTGATCACCCGGTAGGACAACGATATTCTT
AGACATGGTATAATCTGTGTAGTGTGGGATACTTTTTACTTCTTCAAATAGGTATCAACAATAAAAATAA
ATCGAAGCAAATGTAGGAATGCGTTAAAGCAGATGTACTTACTTAGAGTACATAGATATATTTATATAAT
TCAATATATAAAAGTATATGAAGCATCTGATGTTGAACCTGTCATGACTCTAAACTGGAATGGGTAGTTA
TGCTTCTGAAGGTTTTCCGTTAGAAAATGAGTGCAGGGATCAGGCCCGGAACCGGTTTTAGCCTGAAAGG
AAAAGAAAAAAATGCGGTGATTACTAGCACGTGACTGCGCTGAATTGGAATCCACCACAAGTACAGCGAA
TGGCAAGAGGGAAGGGGAATATATTGTGCCTGGCGGTAGTCTGCTATATCAAATGTTAAACATAACTAAA
TGCAGTAGTGAATAGAGTAATGTATTTCTACATATGTGGGTAGGGCCAATGGGAGCCCGATGTCTATTGT
ACAGATATTTTCCTTTTATAGTTAATCAATTCAACTTGGAAATCATTGAGTCGATATCTACTTGGATAAC
TGGAGCCGTGGCAGCGTTTGAAATTTGACGAGTCTCCTTGTTTTGTTCGCGCATTTTCAGTTTATTCAAA
CGGGAGATGGCACCGAATCCACTGACTTCTCTGTTCAATTTGAATGGTAATAGGAAGAAAGTACATTTCG
AGAAATTTTCGCCCAACGTCGAAATCTCATGGATGATATCCTCGATACAAATGACACCTTCATCACCTAA
TTTCTCTTCAACGATATTGTTGTCATTCAAGATTATCTCTTTTGGTTCTTTATCTTCTGGCCTTTGCCAC
ATTATTCTAGATCTCTTTTGGATTAAAGAACGGATAGATGCAAGTGAAGGTTGTCCGATAACAATATATG
GTGATACAAGTTTCAACAATGGGTACACGTCCTTGGTAAGTTTGATGAAAACACCAGTGTTCAACTCAAC
AAGTCTCAAAAGAGATAACACTTTGTAAGCCTTTGCTGGGATCTTCACAGCGAGCTCTCGAGAACCCTTA
ATATAACTTCGTATAATGTATGCTATACGAAGTTATTAGGTGATATCAGATCCACTAGTGGCCTATGCAC
CCAATTCGCCCTATAGTGAGTCGTATTACGCGCGCTCACTGGCCGTCGTTTTACAACGTCGTGACTGGGA
AAACCCTGGCGTTACCCCTGCAGGACAGACGTCATTAGTGCTGAGGCATTAATTGATCAAAAACGGAATG
AGGAATAATCGTAATATTAGTATGTAGAAATATAGATTCCATTTTGAGGATTCCTATATCCTCGAGGAGA
ACTTCTAGTGTATATTCTGTATACCTAATATTATAGCCTTTATCAACAATGGAATCCCAACAATTATCTA
ATTACCCACAAATTTCTCAAGATCTGCGGCCGCACTCAGACCTGAAGTGAAGTTCCTATACTTTCTAGAG
AATAGGAACTTCTATAGTGAGTCGAATAAGGGCGACACAAAATTTATTCTAAATGCATAATAAATACTGA
TAACATCTTATAGTTTGTATTATATTTTGTATTATCGTTGACATGTATAATTTTGATATCAAAAACTGAT
TTTCCCTTTATTATTTTCGAGATTTATTTTCTTAATTCTCTTTAACAAACTAGAAATATTGTATATACAA
AAAATCATAAATAATAGATGAATAGTTTAATTATAGGTGTTCATCAATCGAAAAAGCAACGTATCTTATT
TAAAGTGCGTTGCTTTTTTCTCATTTATAAGGTTAAATAATTCTCATATATCAAGCAAAGTGACAGGCGC
CCTTAAATATTCTGACAAATGCTCTTTCCCTAAACTCCCCCCATAAAAAAACCCGCCGAAGCGGGTTTTT
ACGTTATTTGCGGATTAACGATTACTCGTTATCAGAACCGCCCAGGGGGCCCGAGCTTAAGACTGGCCGT
CGTTTTACAACACAGAAAGAGTTTGTAGAAACGCAAAAAGGCCATCCGTCAGGGGCCTTCTGCTTAGTTT
GATGCCTGGCAGTTCCCTACTCTCGCCTTCCGCTTCCTCGCTCACTGACTCGCTGCGCTCGGTCGTTCGG
CTGCGGCGAGCGGTATCAGCTCACTCAAAGGCGGTAATACGGTTATCCACAGAATCAGGGGATAACGCAG
GAAAGAACATGTGAGCAAAAGGCCAGCAAAAGGCCAGGAACCGTAAAAAGGCCGCGTTGCTGGCGTTTTT
CCATAGGCTCCGCCCCCCTGACGAGCATCACAAAAATCGACGCTCAAGTCAGAGGTGGCGAAACCCGACA
GGACTATAAAGATACCAGGCGTTTCCCCCTGGAAGCTCCCTCGTGCGCTCTCCTGTTCCGACCCTGCCGC
TTACCGGATACCTGTCCGCCTTTCTCCCTTCGGGAAGCGTGGCGCTTTCTCATAGCTCACGCTGTAGGTA
TCTCAGTTCGGTGTAGGTCGTTCGCTCCAAGCTGGGCTGTGTGCACGAACCCCCCGTTCAGCCCGACCGC
TGCGCCTTATCCGGTAACTATCGTCTTGAGTCCAACCCGGTAAGACACGACTTATCGCCACTGGCAGCAG
CCACTGGTAACAGGATTAGCAGAGCGAGGTATGTAGGCGGTGCTACAGAGTTCTTGAAGTGGTGGGCTAA
CTACGGCTACACTAGAAGAACAGTATTTGGTATCTGCGCTCTGCTGAAGCCAGTTACCTTCGGAAAAAGA
GTTGGTAGCTCTTGATCCGGCAAACAAACCACCGCTGGTAGCGGTGGTTTTTTTGTTTGCAAGCAGCAGA
TTACGCGCAGAAAAAAAGGATCTCAAGAAGATCCTTTGATCTTTTCTACGGGGTCTGACGCTCAGTGGAA
CGACGCGCGCGTAACTCACGTTAAGGGATTTTGGTCATGAGCTTGCGCCGTCCCGTCAAGTCAGCGTAAT
GCTCTGCTTTTACCAATGCTTAATCAGTGAGGCACCTATCTCAGCGATCTGTCTATTTCGTTCATCCATA
GTTGCCTGACTCCCCGTCGTGTAGATAACTACGATACGGGAGGGCTTACCATCTGGCCCCAGCGCTGCGA
TGATACCGCGAGAACCACGCTCACCGGCTCCGGATTTATCAGCAATAAACCAGCCAGCCGGAAGGGCCGA
GCGCAGAAGTGGTCCTGCAACTTTATCCGCCTCCATCCAGTCTATTAATTGTTGCCGGGAAGCTAGAGTA
AGTAGTTCGCCAGTTAATAGTTTGCGCAACGTTGTTGCCATCGCTACAGGCATCGTGGTGTCACGCTCGT
CGTTTGGTATGGCTTCATTCAGCTCCGGTTCCCAACGATCAAGGCGAGTTACATGATCCCCCATGTTGTG
CAAAAAAGCGGTTAGCTCCTTCGGTCCTCCGATCGTTGTCAGAAGTAAGTTGGCCGCAGTGTTATCACTC
ATGGTTATGGCAGCACTGCATAATTCTCTTACTGTCATGCCATCCGTAAGATGCTTTTCTGTGACTGGTG
AGTACTCAACCAAGTCATTCTGAGAATAGTGTATGCGGCGACCGAGTTGCTCTTGCCCGGCGTCAATACG
GGATAATACCGCGCCACATAGCAGAACTTTAAAAGTGCTCATCATTGGAAAACGTTCTTCGGGGCGAAAA
CTCTCAAGGATCTTACCGCTGTTGAGATCCAGTTCGATGTAACCCACTCGTGCACCCAACTGATCTTCAG
CATCTTTTACTTTCACCAGCGTTTCTGGGTGAGCAAAAACAGGAAGGCAAAATGCCGCAAAAAAGGGAAT
AAGGGCGACACGGAAATGTTGAATACTCATATTCTTCCTTTTTCAATATTATTGAAGCATTTATCAGGGT
TATTGTCTCATGAGCGGATACATATTTGAATGTATTTAGAAAAATAAACAAATAGGGGTCAGTGTTACAA
CCAATTAACCAATTCTGAACATTATCGCGAGCCCATTTATACCTGAATATGGCTCATAACACCCCTTGTT
TGCCTGGCGGCAGTAGCGCGGTGGTCCCACCTGACCCCATGCCGAACTCAGAAGTGAAACGCCGTAGCGC
CGATGGTAGTGTGGGGACTCCCCATGCGAGAGTAGGGAACTGCCAGGCATCAAATAAAACGAAAGGCTCA
GTCGAAAGACTGGGCCTTTCGCCCGGGCTAATTATGGGGTGTCGCCCTTATTCGACTCTATAGTGAAGTT
CCTATTCTCTAGAAAGTATAGGAACTTCTGAAGTGGGGATTTAAAGTCGGTGTCCGCGCTGAGGGTTTAA
TGGCGCGCCGCGGCCGCCCGCGGTGTTGGAATAAAAATCCACTATCGTCTATCAACTAATAGTTATATTA
TCAATATATTATCATATACGGTGTTAAGATGATGACATAAGTTATGAGAAGCTGTCATCGAAGTTAGAGG
AAGCTGAAGTGCAAGGATTGATAATGTAATAGGATCAATGAATATAAACATATGCTAGCATTAAGTCCTC
AGCGAGCACGCTGCTTCATGGAATGCGTGCGATGAGCGACCTCATGCTATACCTGAGAAAGCAACCTGAC
CTACAGGAAAGAGTTACTCAAGAATAAGAATTTTCGTTTTAAAACCTAAGAGTCACTTTAAAATTTGTAT
ACACTTATTTTTTTTATAACTTATTTAATAATAAAAATCATAAATCATAAGAAATTCGCTTATTTAGAAG
TGTCAACAACGTATCTACCAACGGAATGCGTGCGATGCACACACCATAGCTTCAAAATGTTTCTACTCCT
TTTTTACTCTTCCAGATTTTCTCGGACTCCGCGCATCGCCGTACCACTTCAAAACACCCAAGCACAGCAT
ACTAAATTTCCCCTCTTTCTTCCTCTAGGGTGTCGTTAATTACCCGTACTAAAGGTTTGGAAAAGAAAAA
AGAGACCGCCTCGTTTCTTTTTCTTCGTCGAAAAAGGCAATAAAAATTTTTATCACGTTTCTTTTTCTTG
AAAATTTTTTTTTTTGATTTTTTTCTCTTTCGATGACCTCCCATTGATATTTAAGTTAATAAACGGTCTT
CAATTTCTCAAGTTTCAGTTTCATTTTTCTTGTTCTATTACAACTTTTTTTACTTCTTGCTCATTAGAAA
GAAAGCATAGCAATCTAATCTAAGTTTTAATTACAAATCTGTCATATGAGCAAAGGAGAAGAACTTTTCA
CTGGAGTTGTCCCAATTCTTGTTGAATTAGATGGTGATGTTAATGGGCACAAATTTTCTGTCAGAGGAGA
GGGTGAAGGTGATGCTACAATCGGAAAACTCACCCTTAAATTTATTTGCACTACTGGAAAACTACCTGTT
CCATGGCCAACACTTGTCACTACTCTGACCTATGGTGTTCAATGCTTTTCCCGTTATCCGGATCACATGA
AAAGGCATGACTTTTTCAAGAGTGCCATGCCCGAAGGTTATGTACAGGAACGCACTATATCTTTCAAAGA
TGACGGGAAATACAAGACGCGTGCTGTAGTCAAGTTTGAAGGTGATACCCTTGTTAATCGTATCGAGTTA
AAGGGTACTGATTTTAAAGAAGATGGAAACATTCTCGGACACAAACTCGAGTACAACTTTAACTCACACA
ATGTATACATCACGGCAGACAAACAAAAGAATGGAATCAAAGCTAACTTCACAGTTCGCCACAACGTTGA
AGATGGTTCCGTTCAACTAGCAGACCATTATCAACAAAATACTCCAATTGGCGATGGCCCTGTCCTTTTA
CCAGACAACCATTACCTGTCGACACAAACTGTCCTTTCGAAAGATCCCAACGAAAAGCGTGACCACATGG
TCCTTCATGAGTACGTAAATGCTGCTGGGATTACACATGGCATGGATGAGCTCTACAAATGAATCGCGTG
