>Addgene plasmid #63655 | pCfB2802 | addgene partial sequence | sequence record 148954 | L4440 5'-AGCGAGTCAGTGAGCGAG-3'
CAGGCATCAAACTAAGCAGAAGGCCCCTGACGGATGGCCTTTTTGCGTTTCTACAAACTCTTTCTGTGTT
GTAAAACGACGGCCAGTCTTAAGCTCGGGCCCCCTGGGCGGTTCTGATAACGAGTAATCGTTAATCCGCA
AATAACGTAAAAACCCGCTTCGGCGGGTTTTTTTATGGGGGGAGTTTAGGGAAAGAGCATTTGTCAGAAT
ATTTAAGGGCGCCTGTCACTTTGCTTGATATATGAGAATTATTTAACCTTATAAATGAGAAAAAAGCAAC
GCACTTTAAATAAGATACGTTGCTTTTTCGATTGATGAACACCTATAATTAAACTATTCATCTATTATTT
ATGATTTTTTGTATATACAATATTTCTAGTTTGTTAAAGAGAATTAAGAAAATAAATCTCGAAAATAATA
AAGGGAAAATCAGTTTTTGATATCAAAATTATACATGTCAACGATAATACAAAATATAATACAAACTATA
AGATGTTATCAGTATTTATTATGCATTTAGAATAAATTTTGTGTCGCCCTTATTCGACTCACTATAGAAG
TTCCTATTCTCTAGAAAGTATAGGAACTTCACTTCAGGTCTGAGTGCGGCCGCAGATCTTGAGAAATTTG
TGGGTAATTAGATAATTGTTGGGATTCCATTGTTGATAAAGGCTATAATATTAGGTATACAGAATATACA
CTAGAAGTTCTCCTCGAGGATATAGGAATCCTCAAAATGGAATCTATATTTCTACATACTAATATTACGA
TTATTCCTCATTCCGTTTTTGATCAATTAATGCCTCAGCACTAATGACGTCTGTCCTGCAGGGGTAACGC
CAGGGTTTTCCCAGTCACGACGTTGTAAAACGACGGCCAGTGAGCGCGCGTAATACGACTCACTATAGGG
CGAATTGGGTGCATAGGCCACTAGTGGATCTGATATCACCTAATAACTTCGTATAGCATACATTATAC
