>Addgene plasmid #63655 | pCfB2802 | addgene partial sequence | sequence record 148959 | TEF_seq 5'-ggtcttcaatttctcaagtttc-3'
CTTTTTTTACTTCTTGCTCATTAGAAAGAAAGCATAGCAATCTAATCTAAGTTTTAATTACAAATCTGTC
ATAAAACAATGAGCAAAGGAGAAGAACTTTTCACTGGAGTTGTCCCAATTCTTGTTGAATTAGATGGTGA
TGTTAATGGGCACAAATTTTCTGTCAGAGGAGAGGGTGAAGGTGATGCTACAATCGGAAAACTCACCCTT
AAATTTATTTGCACTACTGGAAAACTACCTGTTCCATGGCCAACACTTGTCACTACTCTGACCTATGGTG
TTCAATGCTTTTCCCGTTATCCGGATCACATGAAAAGGCATGACTTTTTCAAGAGTGCCATGCCCGAAGG
TTATGTACAGGAACGCACTATATCTTTCAAAGATGACGGGAAATACAAGACGCGTGCTGTAGTCAAGTTT
GAAGGTGATACCCTTGTTAATCGTATCGAGTTAAAGGGTACTGATTTTAAAGAAGATGGAAACATTCTCG
GACACAAACTCGAGTACAACTTTAACTCACACAATGTATACATCACGGCAGACAAACAAAAGAATGGAAT
CAAAGCTAACTTCACAGTTCGCCACAACGTTGAAGATGGTTCCGTTCAACTAGCAGACCATTATCAACAA
AATACTCCAATTGGCGATGGCCCTGTCCTTTTACCAGACAACCATTACCTGTCGACACAAACTGTCCTTT
CGAAAGATCCCAACGAAAAGCGTGACCACATGGTCCTTCATGAGTACGTAAATGCTGCTGGGATTACACA
TGGCATGGATGAGCTCTACAAATGAATCGCGTGCATTCATCCGCTCTAACCGAAAAGGAAGGAGTTAGAC
AACCTGAAGTCTAGGTCCCTATTTATTTTTTTATAGTTATGTTAGTATTAAGAACGTTATTTATATTTCA
AATTTTTCTTTTTTTTCTGTACAGACGCGTGTACGCATGTAACATTATACTGAAAACCTTGCTTGAGAAG
GTTTTGGGACGCTCGAAGATCGCGTCAGCTGA
