>Addgene plasmid #63655 | pCfB2802 | addgene partial sequence | sequence record 148960 | Mombaerts-819 5'-GAGAAGCGCGATCACATGGTCCT-3'
CTGCTGGGATTACACATGGCATGGATGAGCTCTACAAATGAATCGCGTGCATTCATCCGCTCTAACCGAA
AAGGAAGGAGTTAGACAACCTGAAGTCTAGGTCCCTATTTATTTTTTTATAGTTATGTTAGTATTAAGAA
CGTTATTTATATTTCAAATTTTTCTTTTTTTTCTGTACAGACGCGTGTACGCATGTAACATTATACTGAA
AACCTTGCTTGAGAAGGTTTTGGGACGCTCGAAGATCGCGTCAGCTGAAGCTTCGTACGCTGCAGGTCGA
CAACCCTTAATATAACTTCGTATAATGTATGCTATACGAAGTTATTAGGTCTAGAGATCCCAATACAACA
GATCACGTGATCTTTTTGTAAGATGAAGTTGAAGTAGTGTTGCACCGTGCCAATGCAGGTGGCTATTAGA
TTAAATATGTGATTTGTTCTATTAAGTTTCCTGTATAATTACAAATGAATAACGAAATGAGACAAAGAAG
AGAACCAATTTTTACAAGCAGCCAAGATTTCCTTGACAGCCTTGGCGATAGCATCGCCAACCTCAGTGGT
AGAGTTAGAACCACCAAGGTCACCGGTTCTGACACCTGCATCCAAGACATTTCTAACAGCTTCTTCAAGA
GCCCTACCTTCTTCAACCAAATCCAAGGATAACTTCAACATCATAGCTGCAGATAAGATGGTAGCAATTG
GGTTAACCTTGTTTGCTGGTAAATCTGGGGCAGAACCATGACATGGTTCGTACAAACCGAATGCCTTGTT
AGTGTCAGGTAGGGAAGCTAGAGATGCAGAAGGTAATAAACCCAAAGAACCTGGAATAACAGAGGCTTCA
TCGGAGATAATATCACCAAACATGTTGTTGGTAATAACAACACCGTTTAGCTTAGTTGGTGATTTAACCA
AAATCATAGCAGCAGAGTCGATCAATTGGTGCTGAACAGTTAATTGTGGGAACTCAGTCTTGATGGTTTC
